>Addgene plasmid #136584 | tet_pLKO.1_puro_shNRF2 #1 | addgene full sequence | sequence record 270649 | Addgene NGS Result
AGGAGCTTTGTTCCTTGGGTTCTTGGGAGCAGCAGGAAGCACTATGGGCGCAGCGTCAATGACGCTGACG
GTACAGGCCAGACAATTATTGTCTGGTATAGTGCAGCAGCAGAACAATTTGCTGAGGGCTATTGAGGCGC
AACAGCATCTGTTGCAACTCACAGTCTGGGGCATCAAGCAGCTCCAGGCAAGAATCCTGGCTGTGGAAAG
ATACCTAAAGGATCAACAGCTCCTGGGGATTTGGGGTTGCTCTGGAAAACTCATTTGCACCACTGCTGTG
CCTTGGAATGCTAGTTGGAGTAATAAATCTCTGGAACAGATTTGGAATCACACGACCTGGATGGAGTGGG
ACAGAGAAATTAACAATTACACAAGCTTAATACACTCCTTAATTGAAGAATCGCAAAACCAGCAAGAAAA
GAATGAACAAGAATTATTGGAATTAGATAAATGGGCAAGTTTGTGGAATTGGTTTAACATAACAAATTGG
CTGTGGTATATAAAATTATTCATAATGATAGTAGGAGGCTTGGTAGGTTTAAGAATAGTTTTTGCTGTAC
TTTCTATAGTGAATAGAGTTAGGCAGGGATATTCACCATTATCGTTTCAGACCCACCTCCCAACCCCGAG
GGGACCCGACAGGCCCGAAGGAATAGAAGAAGAAGGTGGAGAGAGAGACAGAGACAGATCCATTCGATTA
GTGAACGGATCTCGACGGTATCGATCACGAGACTAGCCTCGAGCGGCCGCAATATTTGCATGTCGCTATG
TGTTCTGGGAAATCACCATAAACGTGAAATCCCTATCAGTGATAGAGACTTATAAGTTCCCTATCAGTGA
TAGAGACACCGGAGAGCAAGATTTAGATCATTTCTGCAGAAATGATCTAAATCTTGCTCTTTTTTGAATT
CTCGACCTCGAGACAAATGGCAGTATTCATCCACAATTTTAAAAGAAAAGGGGGGATTGGGGGGTACAGT
GCAGGGGAAAGAATAGTAGACATAATAGCAACAGACATACAAACTAAAGAATTACAAAAACAAATTACAA
AAATTCAAAATTTTCGGGTTTATTACAGGGACAGCAGAGATCCACTTTGGCCGCGGCTCGAGGGGGTTGG
GGTTGCGCCTTTTCCAAGGCAGCCCTGGGTTTGCGCAGGGACGCGGCTGCTCTGGGCGTGGTTCCGGGAA
ACGCAGCGGCGCCGACCCTGGGTCTCGCACATTCTTCACGTCCGTTCGCAGCGTCACCCGGATCTTCGCC
GCTACCCTTGTGGGCCCCCCGGCGACGCTTCCTGCTCCGCCCCTAAGTCGGGAAGGTTCCTTGCGGTTCG
CGGCGTGCCGGACGTGACAAACGGAAGCCGCACGTCTCACTAGTACCCTCGCAGACGGACAGCGCCAGGG
AGCAATGGCAGCGCGCCGACCGCGATGGGCTGTGGCCAATAGCGGCTGCTCAGCAGGGCGCGCCGAGAGC
AGCGGCCGGGAAGGGGCGGTGCGGGAGGCGGGGTGTGGGGCGGTAGTGTGGGCCCTGTTCCTGCCCGCGC
GGTGTTCCGCATTCTGCAAGCCTCCGGAGCGCACGTCGGCAGTCGGCTCCCTCGTTGACCGAATCACCGA
CCTCTCTCCCCAGGGGGATCTGTGAGTTTGGGGACCCTTGATTGTTCTTTCTTTTTCGCTATTGTAAAAT
TCATGTTATATGGAGGGGGCAAAGTTTTCAGGGTGTTGTTTAGAATGGGAAGATGTCCCTTGTATCACCA
TGGACCCTCATGATAATTTTGTTTCTTTCACTTTCTACTCTGTTGACAACCATTGTCTCCTCTTATTTTC
TTTTCATTTTCTGTAACTTTTTCGTTAAACTTTAGCTTGCATTTGTAACGAATTTTTAAATTCACTTTTG
TTTATTTGTCAGATTGTAAGTACTTTCTCTAATCACTTTTTTTTCAAGGCAATCAGGGTATATTATATTG
TACTTCAGCACAGTTTTAGAGAACAATTGTTATAATTAAATGATAAGGTAGAATATTTCTGCATATAAAT
TCTGGCTGGCGTGGAAATATTCTTATTGGTAGAAACAACTACATCCTGGTCATCATCCTGCCTTTCTCTT
TATGGTTACAATGATATACACTGTTTGAGATGAGGATAAAATACTCTGAGTCCAAACCGGGCCCCTCTGC
TAACCATGTTCATGCCTTCTTCTTTTTCCTACAGCTCCTGGGCAACGTGCTGGTTATTGTGCTGTCTCAT
CATTTTGGCAAAGAATTGTAATACGACTCACTATAGGGCGAATTGATATGTCTAGATTAGATAAAAGTAA
AGTGATTAACAGCGCATTAGAGCTGCTTAATGAGGTCGGAATCGAAGGTTTAACAACCCGTAAACTCGCC
CAGAAGCTAGGTGTAGAGCAGCCTACATTGTATTGGCATGTAAAAAATAAGCGGGCTTTGCTCGACGCCT
TAGCCATTGAGATGTTAGATAGGCACCATACTCACTTTTGCCCTTTAGAAGGGGAAAGCTGGCAAGATTT
TTTACGTAATAACGCTAAAAGTTTTAGATGTGCTTTACTAAGTCATCGCGATGGAGCAAAAGTACATTTA
GGTACACGGCCTACAGAAAAACAGTATGAAACTCTCGAAAATCAATTAGCCTTTTTATGCCAACAAGGTT
TTTCACTAGAGAATGCATTATATGCACTCAGCGCTGTGGGGCATTTTACTTTAGGTTGCGTATTGGAAGA
TCAAGAGCATCAAGTCGCTAAAGAAGAAAGGGAAACACCTACTACTGATAGTATGCCGCCATTATTACGA
CAAGCTATCGAATTATTTGATCACCAAGGTGCAGAGCCAGCCTTCTTATTCGGCCTTGAATTGATCATAT
GCGGATTAGAAAAACAACTTAAATGTGAAAGTGGGTCCGCGTACAGCGGCTCCCGGGAGTTCTAGGGATC
TGCCCCTCTCCCTCCCCCCCCCCTAACGTTACTGGCCGAAGCCGCTTGGAATAAGGCCGGTGTGCGTTTG
TCTATATGTTATTTTCCACCATATTGCCGTCTTTTGGCAATGTGAGGGCCCGGAAACCTGGCCCTGTCTT
CTTGACGAGCATTCCTAGGGGTCTTTCCCCTCTCGCCAAAGGAATGCAAGGTCTGTTGAATGTCGTGAAG
GAAGCAGTTCCTCTGGAAGCTTCTTGAAGACAAACAACGTCTGTAGCGACCCTTTGCAGGCAGCGGAACC
CCCCACCTGGCGACAGGTGCCTCTGCGGCCAAAAGCCACGTGTATAAGATACACCTGCAAAGGCGGCACA
ACCCCAGTGCCACGTTGTGAGTTGGATAGTTGTGGAAAGAGTCAAATGGCTCTCCTCAAGCGTATTCAAC
AAGGGGCTGAAGGATGCCCAGAAGGTACCCCATTGTATGGGATCTGATCTGGGGCCTCGGTGCACATGCT
TTACATGTGTTTAGTCGAGGTTAAAAAAACGTCTAGGCCCCCCGAACCACGGGGACGTGGTTTTCCTTTG
AAAAACACGATGATAAGGATCCACCGGAGCTTACCATGACCGAGTACAAGCCCACGGTGCGCCTCGCCAC
CCGCGACGACGTCCCCAGGGCCGTACGCACCCTCGCCGCCGCGTTCGCCGACTACCCCGCCACGCGCCAC
ACCGTCGATCCGGACCGCCACATCGAGCGGGTCACCGAGCTGCAAGAACTCTTCCTCACGCGCGTCGGGC
TCGACATCGGCAAGGTGTGGGTCGCGGACGACGGCGCCGCGGTGGCGGTCTGGACCACGCCGGAGAGCGT
CGAAGCGGGGGCGGTGTTCGCCGAGATCGGCCCGCGCATGGCCGAGTTGAGCGGTTCCCGGCTGGCCGCG
CAGCAACAGATGGAAGGCCTCCTGGCGCCGCACCGGCCCAAGGAGCCCGCGTGGTTCCTGGCCACCGTCG
GCGTCTCGCCCGACCACCAGGGCAAGGGTCTGGGCAGCGCCGTCGTGCTCCCCGGAGTGGAGGCGGCCGA
GCGCGCCGGGGTGCCCGCCTTCCTGGAGACCTCCGCGCCCCGCAACCTCCCCTTCTACGAGCGGCTCGGC
TTCACCGTCACCGCCGACGTCGAGGTGCCCGAAGGACCGCGCACCTGGTGCATGACCCGCAAGCCCGGTG
CCTGACGCCCGCCCCACGACCCGCAGCGCCCGACCGAAAGGAGCGCACGACCCCATGCATCGGTACCTTT
AAGACCAATGACTTACAAGGCAGCTGTAGATCTTAGCCACTTTTTAAAAGAAAAGGGGGGACTGGAAGGG
CTAATTCACTCCCAACGAAGACAAGATCTGCTTTTTGCTTGTACTGGGTCTCTCTGGTTAGACCAGATCT
GAGCCTGGGAGCTCTCTGGCTAACTAGGGAACCCACTGCTTAAGCCTCAATAAAGCTTGCCTTGAGTGCT
TCAAGTAGTGTGTGCCCGTCTGTTGTGTGACTCTGGTAACTAGAGATCCCTCAGACCCTTTTAGTCAGTG
TGGAAAATCTCTAGCAGTAGTAGTTCATGTCATCTTATTATTCAGTATTTATAACTTGCAAAGAAATGAA
TATCAGAGAGTGAGAGGAACTTGTTTATTGCAGCTTATAATGGTTACAAATAAAGCAATAGCATCACAAA
TTTCACAAATAAAGCATTTTTTTCACTGCATTCTAGTTGTGGTTTGTCCAAACTCATCAATGTATCTTAT
CATGTCTGGCTCTAGCTATCCCGCCCCTAACTCCGCCCATCCCGCCCCTAACTCCGCCCAGTTCCGCCCA
TTCTCCGCCCCATGGCTGACTAATTTTTTTTATTTATGCAGAGGCCGAGGCCGCCTCGGCCTCTGAGCTA
TTCCAGAAGTAGTGAGGAGGCTTTTTTGGAGGCCTAGGGACGTACCCAATTCGCCCTATAGTGAGTCGTA
TTACGCGCGCTCACTGGCCGTCGTTTTACAACGTCGTGACTGGGAAAACCCTGGCGTTACCCAACTTAAT
CGCCTTGCAGCACATCCCCCTTTCGCCAGCTGGCGTAATAGCGAAGAGGCCCGCACCGATCGCCCTTCCC
AACAGTTGCGCAGCCTGAATGGCGAATGGG
[124 nt withheld, positions 5071-5194]
C
[91 nt withheld, positions 5196-5286]
A
[49 nt withheld, positions 5288-5336]
CCTTTGACGTTGGAGTCCACGTTCTTT
[37 nt withheld, positions 5364-5400]
ACCCTATCTCGGTCTATTCTTTTGATTTATAAGGGATTTTGCCGATTTCGGCCTATTGGTTAAAAAATGA
GCTGATTTAACAAAAATTTAACGCGAATTTTAACAAAATATTAACGCTTACAATTTAGGTGGCACTTTTC
GGGGAAATGTGCGCGGAACCCCTATTTGTTTATTTTTCTAAATACATTCAAATATGTATCCGCTCATGAG
ACAATAACCCTGATAAATGCTTCAATAATATTGAAAAAGGAAGAGTATGAGTATTCAACATTTCCGTGTC
GCCCTTATTCCCTTTTTTGCGGCATTTTGCCTTCCTGTTTTTGCTCACCCAGAAACGCTGGTGAAAGTAA
AAGATGCTGAAGATCAGTTGGGTGCACGAGTGGGTTACATCGAACTGGATCTCAACAGCGGTAAGATCCT
TGAGAGTTTTCGCCCCGAAGAACGTTTTCCAATGATGAGCACTTTTAAAGTTCTGCTATGTGGCGCGGTA
TTATCCCGTATTGACGCCGGGCAAGAGCAACTCGGTCGCCGCATACACTATTCTCAGAATGACTTGGTTG
AGTACTCACCAGTCACAGAAAAGCATCTTACGGATGGCATGACAGTAAGAGAATTATGCAGTGCTGCCAT
AACCATGAGTGATAACACTGCGGCCAACTTACTTCTGACAACGATCGGAGGACCGAAGGAGCTAACCGCT
TTTTTGCACAACATGGGGGATCATGTAACTCGCCTTGATCGTTGGGAACCGGAGCTGAATGAAGCCATAC
CAAACGACGAGCGTGACACCACGATGCCTGTAGCAATGGCAACAACGTTGCGCAAACTATTAACTGGCGA
ACTACTTACTCTAGCTTCCCGGCAACAATTAATAGACTGGATGGAGGCGGATAAAGTTGCAGGACCACTT
CTGCGCTCGGCCCTTCCGGCTGGCTGGTTTATTGCTGATAAATCTGGAGCCGGTGAGCGTGGGTCTCGCG
GTATCATTGCAGCACTGGGGCCAGATGGTAAGCCCTCCCGTATCGTAGTTATCTACACGACGGGGAGTCA
GGCAACTATGGATGAACGAAATAGACAGATCGCTGAGATAGGTGCCTCACTGATTAAGCATTGGTAACTG
TCAGACCAAGTTTACTCATATATACTTTAGATTGATTTAAAACTTCATTTTTAATTTAAAAGGATCTAGG
TGAAGATCCTTTTTGATAATCTCATGACCAAAATCCCTTAACGTGAGTTTTCGTTCCACTGAGCGTCAGA
CCCCGTAGAAAAGATCAAAGGATCTTCTTGAGATCCTTTTTTTCTGCGCGTAATCTGCTGCTTGCAAACA
AAAAAACCACCGCTACCAGCGGTGGTTTGTTTGCCGGATCAAGAGCTACCAACTCTTTTTCCGAAGGTAA
CTGGCTTCAGCAGAGCGCAGATACCAAATACTGTTCTTCTAGTGTAGCCGTAGTTAGGCCACCACTTCAA
GAACTCTGTAGCACCGCCTACATACCTCGCTCTGCTAATCCTGTTACCAGTGGCTGCTGCCAGTGGCGAT
AAGTCGTGTCTTACCGGGTTGGACTCAAGACGATAGTTACCGGATAAGGCGCAGCGGTCGGGCTGAACGG
GGGGTTCGTGCACACAGCCCAGCTTGGAGCGAACGACCTACACCGAACTGAGATACCTACAGCGTGAGCT
ATGAGAAAGCGCCACGCTTCCCGAAGGGAGAAAGGCGGACAGGTATCCGGTAAGCGGCAGGGTCGGAACA
GGAGAGCGCACGAGGGAGCTTCCAGGGGGAAACGCCTGGTATCTTTATAGTCCTGTCGGGTTTCGCCACC
TCTGACTTGAGCGTCGATTTTTGTGATGCTCGTCAGGGGGGCGGAGCCTATGGAAAAACGCCAGCAACGC
GGCCTTTTTACGGTTCCTGGCCTTTTGCTGGCCTTTTGCTCACATGTTCTTTCCTGCGTTATCCCCTGAT
TCTGTGGATAACCGTATTACCGCCTTTGAGTGAGCTGATACCGCTCGCCGCAGCCGAACGACCGAGCGCA
GCGAGTCAGTGAGCGAGGAAGCGGAAGAGCGCCCAATACGCAAACCGCCTCTCCCCGCGCGTTGGCCGAT
TCATTAATGCAGCTGGCACGACAGGTTTCCCGACTGGAAAGCGGGCAGTGAGCGCAACGCAATTAATGTG
AGTTAGCTCACTCATTAGGCACCCCAGGCTTTACACTTTATGCTTCCGGCTCGTATGTTGTGTGGAATTG
TGAGCGGATAACAATTTCACACAGGAAACAGCTATGACCATGATTACGCCAAGCGCGCAATTAACCCTCA
CTAAAGGGAACAAAAGCTGGAGCTGCAAGCTTAATGTAGTCTTATGCAATACTCTTGTAGTCTTGCAACA
TGGTAACGATGAGTTAGCAACATGCCTTACAAGGAGAGAAAAAGCACCGTGCATGCCGATTGGTGGAAGT
AAGGTGGTACGATCGTGCCTTATTAGGAAGGCAACAGACGGGTCTGACATGGATTGGACGAACCACTGAA
TTGCCGCATTGCAGAGATATTGTATTTAAGTGCCTAGCTCGATACATAAACGGGTCTCTCTGGTTAGACC
AGATCTGAGCCTGGGAGCTCTCTGGCTAACTAGGGAACCCACTGCTTAAGCCTCAATAAAGCTTGCCTTG
AGTGCTTCAAGTAGTGTGTGCCCGTCTGTTGTGTGACTCTGGTAACTAGAGATCCCTCAGACCCTTTTAG
TCAGTGTGGAAAATCTCTAGCAGTGGCGCCCGAACAGGGACTTGAAAGCGAAAGGGAAACCAGAGGAGCT
CTCTCGACGCAGGACTCGGCTTGCTGAAGCGCGCACGGCAAGAGGCGAGGGGCGGCGACTGGTGAGTACG
CCAAAAATTTTGACTAGCGGAGGCTAGAAGGAGAGAGATGGGTGCGAGAGCGTCAGTATTAAGCGGGGGA
GAATTAGATCGCGATGGGAAAAAATTCGGTTAAGGCCAGGGGGAAAGAAAAAATATAAATTAAAACATAT
AGTATGGGCAAGCAGGGAGCTAGAACGATTCGCAGTTAATCCTGGCCTGTTAGAAACATCAGAAGGCTGT
AGACAAATACTGGGACAGCTACAACCATCCCTTCAGACAGGATCAGAAGAACTTAGATCATTATATAATA
CAGTAGCAACCCTCTATTGTGTGCATCAAAGGATAGAGATAAAAGACACCAAGGAAGCTTTAGACAAGAT
AGAGGAAGAGCAAAACAAAAGTAAGACCACCGCACAGCAAGCGGCCGCTGATCTTCAGACCTGGAGGAGG
AGATATGAGGGACAATTGGAGAAGTGAATTATATAAATATAAAGTAGTAAAAATTGAACCATTAGGAGTA
GCACCCACCAAGGCAAAGAGAAGAGTGGTGCAGAGAGAAAAAAGAGCAGTGGGAAT
Features (pLannotate 1.2.2; 30 found; start..end, strand, type, name):
      1..234     +  misc_feature   RRE: The Rev response element (RRE) of HIV-1 allows for Rev-dependent mRNA export from the nucleus to the cytoplasm.
    611..711     +  CDS            Rev (fragment): human immunodeficiency virus 1 (HIV-1) Rev protein; rev; enhances nuclear export of unspliced and incompletely spliced viral mRNAs
    752..846     +  promoter       H1-2O2 promoter: doxycycline-inducible variant of the human H1 RNA promoter (Henriksen et al., 2007)
    947..1064    +  misc_feature   cPPT/CTS: central polypurine tract and central termination sequence of HIV-1
   1113..1623    +  promoter       hPGK promoter: human phosphoglycerate kinase 1 promoter
   1632..2204    +  intron         β-globin intron: intron from rabbit β-globin gene
   2259..2277    +  promoter       T7 promoter: promoter for bacteriophage T7 RNA polymerase
   2288..2908    +  CDS            tetR: TETR2_ECOLX - Experimental evidence at protein level: Swiss-Prot protein existence level 1. TetR is the repressor of the tetracycline resistance element; its N-terminal region forms a helix-turn-helix structure and binds DNA. Binding of tetracycline to TetR reduces the repressor affinity for the tetracycline resistance gene (tetA) promoter operator sites. From Escherichia coli.
   3054..3516    +  misc_feature   IRES: internal ribosome entry site (IRES) of the encephalomyocarditis virus (EMCV)
   3536..4135    +  CDS            PuroR: puromycin N-acetyltransferase; pac from Streptomyces alboniger; confers resistance to puromycin
   4178..4261    +  CDS            nef (fragment): NEF_HV1Z2 - Experimental evidence at protein level: Swiss-Prot protein existence level 1. Extracellular Nef protein targets CD4(+) T-lymphocytes for apoptosis by interacting with CXCR4 surface receptors. From Human immunodeficiency virus type 1 group M subtype D (isolate Z2/CDC-Z34) (HIV-1).
   4263..4496    +  LTR            3' LTR (ΔU3): self-inactivating 3' long terminal repeat (LTR) from HIV-1
   4568..4689    +  polyA_signal   SV40 poly(A) signal: SV40 polyadenylation signal
   4729..4864    +  rep_origin     SV40 ori: SV40 origin of replication
   4885..4903    -  promoter       T7 promoter: promoter for bacteriophage T7 RNA polymerase
   4911..5066    +  CDS            lacZα (fragment): LacZα fragment of β-galactosidase; lacZ fragment
   5071..5499    +  rep_origin     f1 ori (sequence partly withheld): f1 bacteriophage origin of replication; arrow indicates direction of (+) strand synthesis
   5552..5656    +  promoter       AmpR promoter: bla
   5657..6517    +  CDS            AmpR: β-lactamase; bla; confers resistance to ampicillin, carbenicillin, and related antibiotics
   6688..7276    +  rep_origin     ori: high-copy-number ColE1/pMB1/pBR322/pUC origin of replication
   7459..7551    +  CDS            lacI (fragment): lac repressor; lacI; The lac repressor binds to the lac operator to inhibit transcription in E. coli. This inhibition can be relieved by adding lactose or isopropyl-β-D-thiogalactopyranoside (IPTG).
   7564..7585    +  protein_bind   CAP binding site: CAP binding activates transcription in the presence of cAMP. E. coli catabolite activator protein
   7600..7630    +  promoter       lac promoter: promoter for the E. coli lac operon
   7638..7654    +  protein_bind   lac operator: The lac repressor binds to the lac operator to inhibit transcription in E. coli. This inhibition can be relieved by adding lactose or isopropyl-β-D-thiogalactopyranoside (IPTG). lac repressor encoded by lacI
   7699..7717    +  promoter       T3 promoter: promoter for bacteriophage T3 RNA polymerase
   7745..7971    +  promoter       RSV promoter: Rous sarcoma virus enhancer/promoter
   7972..8152    +  LTR            5' LTR (truncated): truncated 5' long terminal repeat (LTR) from HIV-1
   8199..8324    +  misc_feature   HIV-1 Ψ: packaging signal of human immunodeficiency virus type 1
   8308..8671    +  CDS            HIV-1 gag (fragment): gag protein from human immunodeficiency virus 1; gag
   8656..8814    +  CDS            env (fragment): ENV_HV1W1 - Experimental evidence at protein level: Swiss-Prot protein existence level 1. [Transmembrane protein gp41]: Acts as a class I viral fusion protein. Under the current model, the protein has at least 3 conformational states: pre-fusion native state, pre-hairpin intermediate state, and post-fusion hairpin state. During fusion of viral and target intracellular membranes, the coiled coil regions (heptad repeats) assume a trimer-of-hairpins structure, positioning the fusion peptide in close proximity to the C-terminal region of the ectodomain. The formation of this structure appears to d
