[The description below was written by a language model from this plasmid's Addgene catalogue record and pLannotate feature annotations shown in this document.]
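Description:
tet_pLKO.1_puro_shNRF2 #1 is a lentiviral shRNA vector built on the tet-pLKO-puro backbone for doxycycline-inducible knockdown of human NRF2 (NFE2L2). It is propagated in E. coli through a high-copy ColE1/pUC-type origin with ampicillin selection (AmpR); an f1 origin and remnants of lac and phage-promoter cloning sequences are also annotated. The viral portion has a third-generation, self-inactivating layout. An RSV promoter fused to a truncated HIV-1 5' LTR drives genomic RNA production in packaging cells, followed by the Ψ packaging signal with partial gag and env sequences, the Rev response element, the cPPT/CTS, and a ΔU3 3' LTR. An SV40 poly(A) signal and SV40 origin lie downstream of the 3' LTR.

The payload consists of two units. The hairpin, shNRF2v1, was cloned between the AgeI and EcoRI sites (AgeI was destroyed in the process). The hairpin itself is not annotated in the feature table, but it would sit downstream of the H1-2O2 promoter, a variant of the human H1 RNA polymerase III promoter that carries tet operator sites. A separate human PGK promoter, followed by a rabbit β-globin intron, expresses a bicistronic transcript encoding the Tet repressor (tetR) and, through an EMCV IRES, puromycin N-acetyltransferase. Transduced cells can therefore be selected with puromycin and constitutively produce TetR, which holds the H1 promoter off until doxycycline releases the repressor and allows hairpin transcription. This all-in-one design gives conditional NRF2 silencing in human cells.

The sequenced record is 8,816 nt, shorter than the 10,633 bp listed for the empty backbone. This would be consistent with a stuffer fragment being replaced during cloning, though the record does not say so.
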