Addgene plasmid #136584: tet_pLKO.1_puro_shNRF2 #1
Purpose: Expresses an inducible short hairpin targeting human NRF2 sequence
Depositing lab: Kevin Janes. Publication: Sporadic activation of an oxidative stress-dependent NRF2-p53 signaling network in breast epithelial spheroids and premalignancies. Pereira EJ, Burns JS, Lee CY, Marohl T, Calderon D, Wang L, Atkins KA, Wang CC, Janes KA. Sci Signal. 2020 Apr 14;13(627). pii: 13/627/eaba4200. doi: 10.1126/scisignal.aba4200. PubMed 32291314.
Backbone
  Vector backbone: tet-pLKO-puro
  Backbone manufacturer: Addgene # 21915
  Backbone size w/o insert (bp): 10633
  Vector type: Mammalian Expression, Lentiviral
  Selectable markers: Puromycin
Growth in bacteria
  Bacterial resistance: Ampicillin, 100 μg/mL
  Growth temperature: 30°C
  Growth strain: NEB Stable
  Copy number: Unknown
Gene/Insert
  Gene/Insert name: shNRF2v1
  gRNA/shRNA sequence: AGAGCAAGATTTAGATCATTTCTGCAGAAATGATCTAAATCTTGCTCT
  Species: H. sapiens (human)
  GenBank ID: NM_006164.4
  Entrez Gene: NFE2L2 (a.k.a. HEBP1, IMDDHH, NRF2, Nrf-2)
  Cloning method: Restriction Enzyme; 5′ cloning site AgeI (destroyed during cloning); 3′ cloning site EcoRI (not destroyed)
  Sequencing primers: 5′ GGCAGGGATATTCACCATTATCGTTTCAGA
Terms and licenses: Academic/Nonprofit Terms; Industry Terms: Not Available to Industry
How to cite: tet_pLKO.1_puro_shNRF2 #1 was a gift from Kevin Janes (Addgene plasmid # 136584 ; http://n2t.net/addgene:136584 ; RRID:Addgene_136584)
